>Addgene plasmid #71534 | pMpGE_En01 | depositor full sequence | sequence record 129196 | pMpGE_En01 sequence 6126 bps
CTTTCCTGCGTTATCCCCTGATTCTGTGGATAACCGTATTACCGCCTTTGAGTGAGCTGATACCGCTCGC
CGCAGCCGAACGACCGAGCGCAGCGAGTCAGTGAGCGAGGAAGCGGAAGAGCGCCCAATACGCAAACCGC
CTCTCCCCGCGCGTTGGCCGATTCATTAATGCAGCTGGCACGACAGGTTTCCCGACTGGAAAGCGGGCAG
TGAGCGCAACGCAATTAATACGCGTACCGCTAGCCAGGAAGAGTTTGTAGAAACGCAAAAAGGCCATCCG
TCAGGATGGCCTTCTGCTTAGTTTGATGCCTGGCAGTTTATGGCGGGCGTCCTGCCCGCCACCCTCCGGG
CCGTTGCTTCACAACGTTCAAATCCGCTCCCGGCGGATTTGTCCTACTCAGGAGAGCGTTCACCGACAAA
CAACAGATAAAACGAAAGGCCCAGTCTTCCGACTGAGCCTTTCGTTTTATTTGATGCCTGGCAGTTCCCT
ACTCTCGCGTTAACGCTAGCATGGATGTTTTCCCAGTCACGACGTTGTAAAACGACGGCCAGTCTTAAGC
TCGGGCCCCAAATAATGATTTTATTTTGACTGATAGTGACCTGTTCGTTGCAACAAATTGATGAGCAATG
CTTTTTTATAATGCCAACTTTGTACAAAAAAGCAGGCTCCGCGGCCGCCCCCTTCACCTATTCATTCAAA
AGAGATTTTTAAAGATCAATTTTTCTTTCTCATAAGTCTAATACGTCATGATAATAACTTTAAAAAAAAT
TGAACTCGTTAAAAAATTTGATCAAATTTTAATTTATTATTAGATCATATATTACATATCAGTTTCATAA
TGTTATACTAAGATCTTTCATATATATTTTAACCCACGAGACAAAATATGTTTATATCTTTATTTATTTA
AATATTTTTTAGCTCAAAACATCGCAAACTCAGCTATCATAATGCTTTTTAATGAAAAAAACAAATTTTC
CTATCATACTCTCATTGTTTATAATTTTTTAGAAAAAAAACTTGAAGATAAAATAACAACAATAATAGTT
TCAAAAGCACATTTTTGTTGTAAATTTCAAGAAAAATACAATCATATTACTGATTGACTACAAAAATTTG
TAAATTAATCCAGGCTACATGTTTAAGATGTGTCAAAACTGCATCATCTACATCTCATTTTAATTTTTCT
AAACTACATACATAGTATCAATAACAATTGAACAATGCTAGTTAATGTGTTATACTCATTAGCTTGTAAT
ATATCTTCAACTTGATGAATCGGATTGATCATAAAATTTCACAAACTTATGTGCTGATTAATAAAAAATA
TAATCAGATTTTTCATGAATAATTAAGATAAATAACACATGCAAGTCTCAATTAGAATTTAACAATCTGA
CTATAAAAAGTCGGTTTATCTTGATTTTCACAAAAATTTAACATAGTTTCAAGGTGAATGGGCTTTTATT
TTAATCCAATCAACTATTTGACACATACATCTTGCAAATTTATTTATTTTTTATGGAAAAAAACATGATT
TATGTTTTTCTTTGAGAAAGTATATTGTGGATTGTCAAAAAAAACCTATGGAAGATTTATATGTAAGAGT
TAAAAATTTATTTTCAAATATGTCAACAATCCACAATATCGAAGAAAATTTTCAAAAAATCATCACATAT
GATGTAAATATAATATGAATATGTGCAATCTTATTTCATTTTACTCTGAAAACTTAATTTCTTTTTATAG
AGCATTCTGTACTTACTGGTCTCAAATATACAGATAAAATGCAGTCCATAACGTATCACTCTATAAGCAA
AATCATAAACTTCGTGATCTCTCACAGTTCAAACGAGAACTATAGAAACCCTTCAACTAGCAAAAAACTC
ACAACTTTCTATTCCAATATCTTTAATTGTCTGACGATTTACAAATAGAAACGAAAACCAGACACACACA
CACACGCAAACTACAAAGTAAAAACACAACCACCTGACATTAGACAGTGAGATTATTAAACATCCTAAAC
TAAAAAACAAACAAATTAATTCTCTATGTACAAGTCCCCATCGTGATCAATTTTTGCATCCCAATATAGT
GGCGGTTAGTATAAGAGGACCTTCGTCTATTCACTCTCCATGTTTGTCAAACTATAGTACAGTACATATA
TGTATGGGAACAAATTCCGAACACTCTAGTACACTCCTCAACGCAAGTTCTATCTCATATCTCTGCAAGA
GCTTATTCCAAGAAACTTTCTTGTGCTTCTATGCATGCCCAGGTACCTTAAGTCGCGCGCATAGTCACTT
CACAGCCTTTTCAGTTCTCCCTTTGATGGCTCAGAGTGACGCAACTGCACAAAAATAAGAAAAAAGTCGA
AGCGTCACGAGAGATGTATCCGGCTAGTTTCCTTGGAGTTCGGATTGCTCTCTTTCTCTGTCTCCCCGAA
CCATATGGAATTTATGAACTGCTGTTCACTAGTCAGTCACTTGTTTCAGAACTTTTGAGTGGTCGATTTA
TCCACCTTCTTGTTTCTTCCTGGGTCCAGAATCTGACTTCTTGAGACAACAAACAGTGCACAGTGGATCG
AAGAATGACCACAGTTGAGACACGTGGCGCTGGCCTCATTTATTGCACCATACGTTTAGTGAAGAACTGA
ATAATGGTGGATATAAAGCAGAGTTGCACCCAGCCTCTCGAGCTCATTAGGCACCCCAGGCTTTACACTT
TATGCTTCCGGCTCGTATAATGTGTGGATTTTGAGTTAGGATCCGTCGAGATTTTCAGGAGCTAAGGAAG
CTAAAATGGAGAAAAAAATCACTGGATATACCACCGTTGATATATCCCAATGGCATCGTAAAGAACATTT
TGAGGCATTTCAGTCAGTTGCTCAATGTACCTATAACCAGACCGTTCAGCTGGATATTACGGCCTTTTTA
AAGACCGTAAAGAAAAATAAGCACAAGTTTTATCCGGCCTTTATTCACATTCTTGCCCGCCTGATGAATG
CTCATCCGGAATTCCGTATGGCAATGAAAGACGGTGAGCTGGTGATATGGGATAGTGTTCACCCTTGTTA
CACCGTTTTCCATGAGCAAACTGAAACGTTTTCATCGCTCTGGAGTGAATACCACGACGATTTCCGGCAG
TTTCTACACATATATTCGCAAGATGTGGCGTGTTACGGTGAAAACCTGGCCTATTTCCCTAAAGGGTTTA
TTGAGAATATGTTTTTCGTCTCAGCCAATCCCTGGGTGAGTTTCACCAGTTTTGATTTAAACGTGGCCAA
TATGGACAACTTCTTCGCCCCCGTTTTCACCATGGGCAAATATTATACGCAAGGCGACAAGGTGCTGATG
CCGCTGGCGATTCAGGTTCATCATGCCGTTTGTGATGGCTTCCATGTCGGCAGAATGCTTAATGAATTAC
AACAGTACTGCGATGAGTGGCAGGCGGGGCGTAATCTAGAGGATCCGGCTTACTAAAAGCCAGATAACAG
TATGCGTATTTGCGCGCTGATTTTTGCGGTATAAGAATATATACTGATATGTATACCCGAAGTATGTCAA
AAAGAGGTATGCTATGAAGCAGCGTATTACAGTGACAGTTGACAGCGACAGCTATCAGTTGCTCAAGGCA
TATATGATGTCAATATCTCCGGTCTGGTAAGCACAACCATGCAGAATGAAGCCCGTCGTCTGCGTGCCGA
ACGCTGGAAAGCGGAAAATCAGGAAGGGATGGCTGAGGTCGCCCGGTTTATTGAAATGAACGGCTCTTTT
GCTGACGAGAACAGGGGCTGGTGAAATGCAGTTTAAGGTTTACACCTATAAAAGAGAGAGCCGTTATCGT
CTGTTTGTGGATGTACAGAGTGATATTATTGACACGCCCGGGCGACGGATGGTGATCCCCCTGGCCAGTG
CACGTCTGCTGTCAGATAAAGTCCCCCGTGAACTTTACCCGGTGGTGCATATCGGGGATGAAAGCTGGCG
CATGATGACCACCGATATGGCCAGTGTGCCGGTCTCCGTTATCGGGGAAGAAGTGGCTGATCTCAGCCAC
CGCGAAAATGACATCAAAAACGCCATTAACCTGATGTTCTGGGGAATATAAATGTCAGGCTCCCTTATAC
ACAGCCAGTCTGCCTGCAGTTTTAGAGCTAGAAATAGCAAGTTAAAATAAGGCTAGTCCGTTATCAACTT
GAAAAAGTGGCACCGAGTCGGTGCTTTTTTTCTAAAGGGTGGGCGCGCCGACCCAGCTTTCTTGTACAAA
GTTGGCATTATAAGAAAGCATTGCTTATCAATTTGTTGCAACGAACAGGTCACTATCAGTCAAAATAAAA
TCATTATTTGCCATCCAGCTGATATCCCCTATAGTGAGTCGTATTACATGGTCATAGCTGTTTCCTGGCA
GCTCTGGCCCGTGTCTCAAAATCTCTGATGTTACATTGCACAAGATAAAAATATATCATCATGAACAATA
AAACTGTCTGCTTACATAAACAGTAATACAAGGGGTGTTATGAGCCATATTCAACGGGAAACGTCGAGGC
CGCGATTAAATTCCAACATGGATGCTGATTTATATGGGTATAAATGGGCTCGCGATAATGTCGGGCAATC
AGGTGCGACAATCTATCGCTTGTATGGGAAGCCCGATGCGCCAGAGTTGTTTCTGAAACATGGCAAAGGT
AGCGTTGCCAATGATGTTACAGATGAGATGGTCAGACTAAACTGGCTGACGGAATTTATGCCTCTTCCGA
CCATCAAGCATTTTATCCGTACTCCTGATGATGCATGGTTACTCACCACTGCGATCCCCGGAAAAACAGC
ATTCCAGGTATTAGAAGAATATCCTGATTCAGGTGAAAATATTGTTGATGCGCTGGCAGTGTTCCTGCGC
CGGTTGCATTCGATTCCTGTTTGTAATTGTCCTTTTAACAGCGATCGCGTATTTCGTCTCGCTCAGGCGC
AATCACGAATGAATAACGGTTTGGTTGATGCGAGTGATTTTGATGACGAGCGTAATGGCTGGCCTGTTGA
ACAAGTCTGGAAAGAAATGCATAAACTTTTGCCATTCTCACCGGATTCAGTCGTCACTCATGGTGATTTC
TCACTTGATAACCTTATTTTTGACGAGGGGAAATTAATAGGTTGTATTGATGTTGGACGAGTCGGAATCG
CAGACCGATACCAGGATCTTGCCATCCTATGGAACTGCCTCGGTGAGTTTTCTCCTTCATTACAGAAACG
GCTTTTTCAAAAATATGGTATTGATAATCCTGATATGAATAAATTGCAGTTTCATTTGATGCTCGATGAG
TTTTTCTAATCAGAATTGGTTAATTGGTTGTAACACTGGCAGAGCATTACGCTGACTTGACGGGACGGCG
CAAGCTCATGACCAAAATCCCTTAACGTGAGTTACGCGTCGTTCCACTGAGCGTCAGACCCCGTAGAAAA
GATCAAAGGATCTTCTTGAGATCCTTTTTTTCTGCGCGTAATCTGCTGCTTGCAAACAAAAAAACCACCG
CTACCAGCGGTGGTTTGTTTGCCGGATCAAGAGCTACCAACTCTTTTTCCGAAGGTAACTGGCTTCAGCA
GAGCGCAGATACCAAATACTGTCCTTCTAGTGTAGCCGTAGTTAGGCCACCACTTCAAGAACTCTGTAGC
ACCGCCTACATACCTCGCTCTGCTAATCCTGTTACCAGTGGCTGCTGCCAGTGGCGATAAGTCGTGTCTT
ACCGGGTTGGACTCAAGACGATAGTTACCGGATAAGGCGCAGCGGTCGGGCTGAACGGGGGGTTCGTGCA
CACAGCCCAGCTTGGAGCGAACGACCTACACCGAACTGAGATACCTACAGCGTGAGCATTGAGAAAGCGC
CACGCTTCCCGAAGGGAGAAAGGCGGACAGGTATCCGGTAAGCGGCAGGGTCGGAACAGGAGAGCGCACG
AGGGAGCTTCCAGGGGGAAACGCCTGGTATCTTTATAGTCCTGTCGGGTTTCGCCACCTCTGACTTGAGC
GTCGATTTTTGTGATGCTCGTCAGGGGGGCGGAGCCTATGGAAAAACGCCAGCAACGCGGCCTTTTTACG
GTTCCTGGCCTTTTGCTGGCCTTTTGCTCACATGTT
Features (pLannotate 1.2.2; 15 found; start..end, strand, type, name):
    121..213     +  CDS            lacI (fragment): lac repressor; lacI; The lac repressor binds to the lac operator to inhibit transcription in E. coli. This inhibition can be relieved by adding lactose or isopropyl-β-D-thiogalactopyranoside (IPTG).
    268..295     -  terminator     rrnB T2 terminator: transcription terminator T2 from the E. coli rrnB gene
    427..470     +  terminator     rrnB T1 terminator: Escherichia coli rrnB; transcription terminator T1 from the E. coli rrnB gene
    517..553     -  CDS            lacZα (fragment): LacZα fragment of β-galactosidase; lacZ fragment
    569..668     +  protein_bind   attL1: mutant version of attL; recombination site for the Gateway® LR reaction LR Clonase™
   2722..2752    +  promoter       lac UV5 promoter: E. coli lac promoter with an "up" mutation
   2776..2805    +  promoter       cat promoter (fragment): promoter of the E. coli cat gene encoding chloramphenicol acetyltransferase
   2806..3486    +  CDS            CmR: chloramphenicol acetyltransferase confers resistance to chloramphenicol
   3643..3801    +  CDS            ccdA (fragment): CCDA_ECO57 - Also known as H, letA. Experimental evidence at protein level: Swiss-Prot protein existence level 1. Antitoxin component of a type II toxin-antitoxin (TA) system which inhibits the post-segregational killing (PSK) of plasmid-free cells, also referred to as a plasmid addiction system. Binds to and blocks the activity of CcdB; will also remove bound CcdB protein from the CcdB-GyrA complex by forming a CcdA-CcdB complex, a process termed rejuvenation. Functions as a transcriptional corepressor for the ccdAB operon, repression also requires CcdB (By similarity). From Escherichia coli
   3806..4111    +  CDS            ccdB: CcdB, a bacterial toxin that poisons DNA gyrase; ccdB; Plasmids containing the ccdB gene cannot be propagated in standard E. coli strains.
   4149..4224    +  misc_RNA       gRNA scaffold: guide RNA scaffold for the Streptococcus pyogenes CRISPR/Cas9 system
   4251..4350    -  protein_bind   attL2: mutant version of attL; recombination site for the Gateway® LR reaction LR Clonase™
   4368..4386    -  promoter       T7 promoter: promoter for bacteriophage T7 RNA polymerase
   4520..5329    +  CDS            KanR: aminoglycoside phosphotransferase; aph(3')-Ia; confers resistance to kanamycin in bacteria or G418 (Geneticin®) in eukaryotes
   5476..6064    +  rep_origin     ori: high-copy-number ColE1/pMB1/pBR322/pUC origin of replication
