[The description below was written by a language model from this plasmid's Addgene catalogue record and pLannotate feature annotations shown in this document.]
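Description:
pMpGE_En01 is an empty Gateway entry vector built on the pENTR/D-TOPO backbone and used to assemble guide RNA expression cassettes for CRISPR/Cas9 genome editing in the liverwort Marchantia polymorpha. The 6,126 bp plasmid replicates in E. coli from a high-copy ColE1/pUC-type origin and carries a kanamycin resistance gene on the backbone. It also carries chloramphenicol resistance within the cassette, so the empty vector is selected with both antibiotics. Because it contains the gyrase-poisoning ccdB toxin gene, it has to be maintained in a ccdB-tolerant strain. Upstream rrnB T1 and T2 terminators insulate the cloning region from read-through transcription.

The payload lies between the attL1 and attL2 recombination sites. According to the record, it consists of a roughly 2 kb MpU6 promoter, a CmR-ccdB stuffer flanked by SacI and PstI sites, and the Streptococcus pyogenes gRNA scaffold. The automated annotation does not label the MpU6 promoter, but the unannotated stretch between attL1 and the CmR-ccdB cassette matches its expected position and size. Replacing the stuffer with a target-specific spacer sequence (the record lists Gibson cloning as the method) places the spacer directly between the U6 promoter and the scaffold, creating a complete single guide RNA transcription unit. Loss of ccdB provides counter-selection against uncut or parental plasmid in standard E. coli strains. The finished cassette can then be moved by LR recombination through the attL sites into a Gateway destination vector for use in Marchantia; the record does not name specific destination vectors. Part of the plasmid was derived from another deposited plasmid, though the record does not say which part.
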