Addgene plasmid #71534: pMpGE_En01
Purpose: (Empty Backbone) Used to construct a gRNA expression cassette for CRISPR/Cas9 genome editing in Marchantia polymorpha
Depositing lab: Ikuko Hara-Nishimura & Takayuki Kohchi. Depositing organization: Kyoto University, Graduate School of Science. Publication: Efficient CRISPR/Cas9-based genome editing and its application to conditional genetic analysis in Marchantia polymorpha. Sugano SS, Nishihama R, Shirakawa M, Takagi J, Matsuda Y, Ishida S, Shimada T, Hara-Nishimura I, Osakabe K, Kohchi T. PLoS One. 2018 Oct 31;13(10):e0205117. doi: 10.1371/journal.pone.0205117. eCollection 2018. PubMed 30379827.
Backbone
  Vector backbone: pENTR/D-TOPO
  Backbone manufacturer: Thermo
  Backbone size (bp): 2580
  Modifications to backbone: A fragment containing MpU6 promoter (2 kb), CmR-ccdB genes flanked by SacI and PstI sites, and gRNA backbone was inserted by TOPO cloning.
  Vector type: CRISPR
Growth in bacteria
  Bacterial resistance: Chloramphenicol and Kanamycin, 25 & 50 μg/mL
  Growth temperature: 37°C
  Growth strain: ccdB Survival
  Copy number: High Copy
Gene/Insert
  Cloning method: Gibson Cloning
Resource information
  A portion of this plasmid was derived from a plasmid made by: Addgene Plasmid #41824
Terms and licenses: Academic/Nonprofit Terms; Industry Terms: Not Available to Industry
Depositor comments: Please visit https://www.biorxiv.org/content/early/2018/03/14/277350 for BioRxiv preprint
How to cite: pMpGE_En01 was a gift from Ikuko Hara-Nishimura & Takayuki Kohchi (Addgene plasmid # 71534 ; http://n2t.net/addgene:71534 ; RRID:Addgene_71534)
