>Addgene plasmid #71534 | pMpGE_En01 | addgene partial sequence | sequence record 131996 | M13-F20 5'-TGTAAAACGACGGCCAGT-3'
ATTTTATTTTGACTGATAGTGACCTGTTCGTTGCAACAAATTGATGAGCAATGCTTTTTTATAATGCCAA
CTTTGTACAAAAAAGCAGGCTCCGCGGCCGCCCCCTTCACCTATTCATTCAAAAGAGATTTTTAAAGATC
AATTTTTCTTTCTCATAAGTCTAATACGTCATGATAATAACTTTAAAAAAAATTGAACTCGTTAAAAAAT
TTGATCAAATTTTAATTTATTATTAGATCATATATTACATATCAGTTTCATAATGTTATACTAAGATCTT
TCATATATATTTTAACCCACGAGACAAAATATGTTTATATCTTTATTTATTTAAATATTTTTTAGCTCAA
AACATCGCAAACTCAGCTATCATAATGCTTTTTAATGAAAAAAACAAATTTTCCTATCATACTCTCATTG
TTTATAATTTTTTAGAAAAAAAACTTGAAGATAAAATAACAACAATAATAGTTTCAAAAGCACATTTTTG
TTGTAAATTTCAAGAAAAATACAATCATATTACTGATTGACTACAAAAATTTGTAAATTAATCCAGGCTA
CATGTTTAAGATGTGTCAAAACTGCATCATCTACATCTCATTTTAATTTTTCTAAACTACATACATAGTA
TCAATAACAATTGAACAATGCTAGTTAATGTGTTATACTCATTAGCTTGTAATATATCTTCAACTTGATG
AATCGGATTGATCATAAAATTTCACAAACTTATGTGCTGATTAATAAAAAATATAATCAGATTTTTCATG
AATAATTAAGATAAATAACACATGCAAGTCTCAATTAGAATTTAACAATCTGACTATAAAAAGTCGGTTT
ATCTTGATTTTCACAAAAATTTAACATAGT
