>Addgene plasmid #71534 | pMpGE_En01 | addgene partial sequence | sequence record 131997 | M13-Rev 5'-CAGGAAACAGCTATGACC-3'
ATAATGATTTTATTTTGACTGATAGTGACCTGTTCGTTGCAACAAATTGATAAGCAATGCTTTCTTATAA
TGCCAACTTTGTACAAGAAAGCTGGGTCGGCGCGCCCACCCTTTAGAAAAAAAGCACCGACTCGGTGCCA
CTTTTTCAAGTTGATAACGGACTAGCCTTATTTTAACTTGCTATTTCTAGCTCTAAAACTGCAGGCAGAC
TGGCTGTGTATAAGGGAGCCTGACATTTATATTCCCCAGAACATCAGGTTAATGGCGTTTTTGATGTCAT
TTTCGCGGTGGCTGAGATCAGCCACTTCTTCCCCGATAACGGAGACCGGCACACTGGCCATATCGGTGGT
CATCATGCGCCAGCTTTCATCCCCGATATGCACCACCGGGTAAAGTTCACGGGGGACTTTATCTGACAGC
AGACGTGCACTGGCCAGGGGGATCACCATCCGTCGCCCGGGCGTGTCAATAATATCACTCTGTACATCCA
CAAACAGACGATAACGGCTCTCTCTTTTATAGGTGTAAACCTTAAACTGCATTTCACCAGCCCCTGTTCT
CGTCAGCAAAAGAGCCGTTCATTTCAATAAACCGGGCGACCTCAGCCATCCCTTCCTGATTTTCCGCTTT
CCAGCGTTCGGCACGCAGACGACGGGCTTCATTCTGCATGGTTGTGCTTACCAGACCGGAGATATTGACA
TCATATATGCCTTGAGCAACTGATAGCTGTCGCTGTCAACTGTCACTGTAATACGCTGCTTCATAGCATA
CCTCTTTTTGACATACTTCGGGTATACATATCAGTATATATTCTTATACCGCAAAAATCAGCGCGCAA
